Addgene plasmid #18883: pcDNA Flag Yap1 Y357E
Depositing lab: Yosef Shaul. Depositing organization: Weizmann Institute of Science. Publication: Yap1 phosphorylation by c-Abl is a critical step in selective activation of proapoptotic genes in response to DNA damage. Levy D, Adamovich Y, Reuven N, Shaul Y. Mol Cell. 2008 Feb 15. 29(3):350-61. 10.1016/j.molcel.2007.12.022 PubMed 18280240.
Backbone
  Vector backbone: pcDNA
  Backbone manufacturer: Invitrogen
  Backbone size w/o insert (bp): 5446
  Vector type: Mammalian Expression
  Selectable markers: Neomycin (select with G418)
Growth in bacteria
  Bacterial resistance: Ampicillin, 100 μg/mL
  Growth temperature: 37°C
  Growth strain: DH5alpha
  Copy number: High Copy
Gene/Insert
  Gene/Insert name: Yap1 Y357E (alt name: Yes-associated protein 1)
  Species: H. sapiens (human)
  Insert size (bp): 1362
  Mutation: Y357E
  Entrez Gene: YAP1 (a.k.a. COB1, YAP, YAP-1, YAP2, YAP65, YKI)
  Tag / fusion protein: Flag (N terminal on insert)
  Cloning method: Restriction Enzyme; 5′ cloning site EcoRI (not destroyed); 3′ cloning site NotI (not destroyed)
  Sequencing primers: 5′ CMV-F; 3′ SP6
Terms and licenses: Academic/Nonprofit Terms; Industry Terms: Not Available to Industry
How to cite: pcDNA Flag Yap1 Y357E was a gift from Yosef Shaul (Addgene plasmid # 18883 ; http://n2t.net/addgene:18883 ; RRID:Addgene_18883)
