[The description below was written by a language model from this plasmid's Addgene catalogue record and pLannotate feature annotations shown in this document.]
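Description:
pcDNA Flag Yap1 Y357E is a mammalian expression plasmid built on an Invitrogen pcDNA backbone, carrying human YAP1 (Yes-associated protein 1) with an N-terminal FLAG epitope tag and a tyrosine-to-glutamate substitution at position 357. The roughly 1.36 kb insert was cloned between EcoRI and NotI sites, both retained. It sits downstream of the human cytomegalovirus immediate early enhancer and promoter and is followed by the bovine growth hormone polyadenylation signal, giving strong constitutive expression in transfected mammalian cells. T7 and SP6 phage promoters flank the cloning region; they can support in vitro transcription and provide sequencing primer sites. The automated annotation labels the coding sequence by its best match to chicken YAP1, but the catalogue entry records the species as human. The short HIV-1 LTR, ble and lacI fragments are small partial hits from the automated annotation and are probably not functional parts.

For propagation in E. coli the plasmid has a high-copy ColE1/pUC-type origin and a β-lactamase gene for ampicillin selection, along with an f1 origin for single-stranded DNA production. A separate cassette with the SV40 early promoter, the neomycin phosphotransferase gene and the SV40 poly(A) signal allows G418 selection of stable mammalian transfectants. The depositor and sequencing-derived records are nearly identical in length (about 6.8 kb) and show the same features at different start coordinates.

The associated publication concerns c-Abl phosphorylation of Yap1 and selective activation of proapoptotic genes after DNA damage. A glutamate substitution for tyrosine is commonly used as a phosphomimetic, so this construct is presumably meant to mimic phosphorylated Yap1 at residue 357, though the record does not state this. The FLAG tag permits detection and immunoprecipitation.
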