Features (pLannotate 1.2.2; 22 found; start..end, strand, type, name):
     36..80      -  misc_feature   bom (fragment): basis of mobility region from pBR322
    235..614     +  enhancer       CMV enhancer: human cytomegalovirus immediate early enhancer
    615..818     +  promoter       CMV promoter: human cytomegalovirus (CMV) immediate early promoter
    814..847     +  LTR            5' LTR (truncated) (fragment): truncated 5' long terminal repeat (LTR) from HIV-1
    863..881     +  promoter       T7 promoter: promoter for bacteriophage T7 RNA polymerase
    950..970     +  CDS            FLAG (fragment): FLAG® epitope tag, followed by an enterokinase cleavage site
    971..2329    +  CDS            YAP1: YAP1_CHICK - Also known as YAP65. Experimental evidence at protein level: Swiss-Prot protein existence level 1. Transcriptional regulator which can act both as a coactivator and a corepressor and is the critical downstream regulatory target in the Hippo signaling pathway that plays a pivotal role in organ size control and tumor suppression by restricting proliferation and promoting apoptosis (By similarity). Plays a key role in tissue tension and 3D tissue shape by regulating cortical actomyosin network formation (By similarity). From Gallus gallus (Chicken).
   2367..2385    -  promoter       SP6 promoter: promoter for bacteriophage SP6 RNA polymerase
   2411..2635    +  polyA_signal   bGH poly(A) signal: bovine growth hormone polyadenylation signal
   2639..2660    +  promoter       SV40 promoter (fragment): SV40 enhancer and early promoter
   2681..3109    +  rep_origin     f1 ori (sequence partly withheld): f1 bacteriophage origin of replication; arrow indicates direction of (+) strand synthesis
   3123..3453    +  promoter       SV40 promoter: SV40 enhancer and early promoter
   3520..4311    +  CDS            neo: KKA2_KLEPN - Also known as kan, nptII. Experimental evidence at protein level: Swiss-Prot protein existence level 1. Resistance to kanamycin, neomycin, paromomycin, ribostamycin, butirosin and gentamicin B. From Klebsiella pneumoniae.
   4335..4493    +  CDS            ble (fragment): BLE_KLEPN - Experimental evidence at protein level: Swiss-Prot protein existence level 1. Binding protein with a strong affinity to the bleomycin family of antibiotics. Binds to CL990; an antimitotic-antibiotic compound. From Klebsiella pneumoniae.
   4488..4609    +  polyA_signal   SV40 poly(A) signal: SV40 polyadenylation signal
   4682..4698    -  protein_bind   lac operator: The lac repressor binds to the lac operator to inhibit transcription in E. coli. This inhibition can be relieved by adding lactose or isopropyl-β-D-thiogalactopyranoside (IPTG). lac repressor encoded by lacI
   4706..4736    -  promoter       lac promoter: promoter for the E. coli lac operon
   4751..4772    -  protein_bind   CAP binding site: CAP binding activates transcription in the presence of cAMP. E. coli catabolite activator protein
   4785..4877    -  CDS            lacI (fragment): lac repressor; lacI; The lac repressor binds to the lac operator to inhibit transcription in E. coli. This inhibition can be relieved by adding lactose or isopropyl-β-D-thiogalactopyranoside (IPTG).
   5060..5648    -  rep_origin     ori: high-copy-number ColE1/pMB1/pBR322/pUC origin of replication
   5819..6679    -  CDS            AmpR: β-lactamase; bla; confers resistance to ampicillin, carbenicillin, and related antibiotics
   6680..6784    -  promoter       AmpR promoter: bla
>Addgene plasmid #18883 | pcDNA Flag Yap1 Y357E | depositor full sequence | sequence record 8881 | Author sequence
GACGGATCGGGAGATCTCCCGATCCCCTATGGTCGACTCTCAGTACAATCTGCTCTGATGCCGCATAGTT
AAGCCAGTATCTGCTCCCTGCTTGTGTGTTGGAGGTCGCTGAGTAGTGCGCGAGCAAAATTTAAGCTACA
ACAAGGCAAGGCTTGACCGACAATTGCATGAAGAATCTGCTTAGGGTTAGGCGTTTTGCGCTGCTTCGCG
ATGTACGGGCCAGATATACGCGTTGACATTGATTATTGACTAGTTATTAATAGTAATCAATTACGGGGTC
ATTAGTTCATAGCCCATATATGGAGTTCCGCGTTACATAACTTACGGTAAATGGCCCGCCTGGCTGACCG
CCCAACGACCCCCGCCCATTGACGTCAATAATGACGTATGTTCCCATAGTAACGCCAATAGGGACTTTCC
ATTGACGTCAATGGGTGGACTATTTACGGTAAACTGCCCACTTGGCAGTACATCAAGTGTATCATATGCC
AAGTACGCCCCCTATTGACGTCAATGACGGTAAATGGCCCGCCTGGCATTATGCCCAGTACATGACCTTA
TGGGACTTTCCTACTTGGCAGTACATCTACGTATTAGTCATCGCTATTACCATGGTGATGCGGTTTTGGC
AGTACATCAATGGGCGTGGATAGCGGTTTGACTCACGGGGATTTCCAAGTCTCCACCCCATTGACGTCAA
TGGGAGTTTGTTTTGGCACCAAAATCAACGGGACTTTCCAAAATGTCGTAACAACTCCGCCCCATTGACG
CAAATGGGCGGTAGGCGTGTACGGTGGGAGGTCTATATAAGCAGAGCTCTCTGGCTAACTAGAGAACCCA
CTGCTTACTGGCTTATCGAAATTAATACGACTCACTATAGGGAGACCCAAGCTTGGTACCGAGCTCGGAT
CCACTAGTAACGGCCGCCAGTGTGCTGGAATTCATGGACTACAAGGACGACGATGACAAGGATCCCGGGC
AGCAGCCGCCGCCTCAACCGGCCCCCCAGGGCCAAGGGCAGCCGCCTTCGCAGCCCCCGCAGGGGCAGGG
CCCGCCGTCCGGACCCGGGCAACCGGCACCCGCGGCGACCCAGGCGGCGCCGCAGGCACCCCCCGCCGGG
CATCAGATCGTGCACGTCCGCGGGGACTCGGAGACCGACCTGGAGGCGCTCTTCAACGCCGTCATGAACC
CCAAGACGGCCAACGTGCCCCAGACCGTGCCCATGAGGCTCCGGAAGCTGCCCGACTCCTTCTTCAAGCC
GCCGGAGCCCAAATCCCACTCCCGACAGGCCAGTACTGATGCAGGCACTGCAGGAGCCCTGACTCCACAG
CATGTTCGAGCTCATTCCTCTCCAGCTTCTCTGCAGTTGGGAGCTGTTTCTCCTGGGACACTGACCCCCA
CTGGAGTAGTCTCTGGCCCAGCAGCTACACCCACAGCTCAGCATCTTCGACAGTCTTCTTTTGAGATACC
TGATGATGTACCTCTGCCAGCAGGTTGGGAGATGGCAAAGACATCTTCTGGTCAGAGATACTTCTTAAAT
CACATCGATCAGACAACAACATGGCAGGACCCCAGGAAGGCCATGCTGTCCCAGATGAACGTCACAGCCC
CCACCAGTCCACCAGTGCAGCAGAATATGATGAACTCGGCTTCAGCCATGAACCAGAGAATCAGTCAGAG
TGCTCCAGTGAAACAGCCACCACCCCTGGCTCCCCAGAGCCCACAGGGAGGCGTCATGGGTGGCAGCAAC
TCCAACCAGCAGCAACAGATGCGACTGCAGCAACTGCAGATGGAGAAGGAGAGGCTGCGGCTGAAACAGC
AAGAACTGCTTCGGCAGGTGAGGCCACAGGAGTTAGCCCTGCGTAGCCAGTTACCAACACTGGAGCAGGA
TGGTGGGACTCAAAATCCAGTGTCTTCTCCCGGGATGTCTCAGGAATTGAGAACAATGACGACCAATAGC
TCAGATCCTTTCCTTAACAGTGGCACCTATCACTCTCGAGATGAGAGTACAGACAGTGGACTAAGCATGA
GCAGCGAGAGTGTCCCTCGAACCCCAGATGACTTCCTGAACAGTGTGGATGAGATGGATACAGGTGATAC
TATCAACCAAAGCACCCTGCCCTCACAGCAGAACCGTTTCCCAGACTACCTTGAAGCCATTCCTGGGACA
AATGTGGACCTTGGAACACTGGAAGGAGATGGAATGAACATAGAAGGAGAGGAGCTGATGCCAAGTCTGC
AGGAAGCTTTGAGTTCTGACATCCTTAATGACATGGAGTCTGTTTTGGCTGCCACCAAGCTAGATAAAGA
AAGCTTTCTTACATGGTTATAGGCGGCCGCTCGAGCATGCATCTAGAGGGCCCTATTCTATAGTGTCACC
TAAATGCTAGAGCTCGCTGATCAGCCTCGACTGTGCCTTCTAGTTGCCAGCCATCTGTTGTTTGCCCCTC
CCCCGTGCCTTCCTTGACCCTGGAAGGTGCCACTCCCACTGTCCTTTCCTAATAAAATGAGGAAATTGCA
TCGCATTGTCTGAGTAGGTGTCATTCTATTCTGGGGGGTGGGGTGGGGCAGGACAGCAAGGGGGAGGATT
GGGAAGACAATAGCAGGCATGCTGGGGATGCGGTGGGCTCTATGGCTTCTGAGGCGGAAAGAACCAGCTG
GGGCTCTAGGGGGTATCCCC
[124 nt withheld, positions 2681-2804]
C
[32 nt withheld, positions 2806-2837]
CA
[57 nt withheld, positions 2840-2896]
A
[49 nt withheld, positions 2898-2946]
CCTTTGACGTTGGAGTCCACGTTCTTT
[37 nt withheld, positions 2974-3010]
ACCCTATCTCGGTCTATTCTTTTGATTTATAAGGGATTTTGGGGATTTCGGCCTATTGGTTAAAAAATGA
GCTGATTTAACAAAAATTTAACGCGAATTAATTCTGTGGAATGTGTGTCAGTTAGGGTGTGGAAAGTCCC
CAGGCTCCCCAGGCAGGCAGAAGTATGCAAAGCATGCATCTCAATTAGTCAGCAACCAGGTGTGGAAAGT
CCCCAGGCTCCCCAGCAGGCAGAAGTATGCAAAGCATGCATCTCAATTAGTCAGCAACCATAGTCCCGCC
CCTAACTCCGCCCATCCCGCCCCTAACTCCGCCCAGTTCCGCCCATTCTCCGCCCCATGGCTGACTAATT
TTTTTTATTTATGCAGAGGCCGAGGCCGCCTCTGCCTCTGAGCTATTCCAGAAGTAGTGAGGAGGCTTTT
TTGGAGGCCTAGGCTTTTGCAAAAAGCTCCCGGGAGCTTGTATATCCATTTTCGGATCTGATCAAGAGAC
AGGATGAGGATCGTTTCGCATGATTGAACAAGATGGATTGCACGCAGGTTCTCCGGCCGCTTGGGTGGAG
AGGCTATTCGGCTATGACTGGGCACAACAGACAATCGGCTGCTCTGATGCCGCCGTGTTCCGGCTGTCAG
CGCAGGGGCGCCCGGTTCTTTTTGTCAAGACCGACCTGTCCGGTGCCCTGAATGAACTGCAGGACGAGGC
AGCGCGGCTATCGTGGCTGGCCACGACGGGCGTTCCTTGCGCAGCTGTGCTCGACGTTGTCACTGAAGCG
GGAAGGGACTGGCTGCTATTGGGCGAAGTGCCGGGGCAGGATCTCCTGTCATCTCACCTTGCTCCTGCCG
AGAAAGTATCCATCATGGCTGATGCAATGCGGCGGCTGCATACGCTTGATCCGGCTACCTGCCCATTCGA
CCACCAAGCGAAACATCGCATCGAGCGAGCACGTACTCGGATGGAAGCCGGTCTTGTCGATCAGGATGAT
CTGGACGAAGAGCATCAGGGGCTCGCGCCAGCCGAACTGTTCGCCAGGCTCAAGGCGCGCATGCCCGACG
GCGAGGATCTCGTCGTGACCCATGGCGATGCCTGCTTGCCGAATATCATGGTGGAAAATGGCCGCTTTTC
TGGATTCATCGACTGTGGCCGGCTGGGTGTGGCGGACCGCTATCAGGACATAGCGTTGGCTACCCGTGAT
ATTGCTGAAGAGCTTGGCGGCGAATGGGCTGACCGCTTCCTCGTGCTTTACGGTATCGCCGCTCCCGATT
CGCAGCGCATCGCCTTCTATCGCCTTCTTGACGAGTTCTTCTGAGCGGGACTCTGGGGTTCGAAATGACC
GACCAAGCGACGCCCAACCTGCCATCACGAGATTTCGATTCCACCGCCGCCTTCTATGAAAGGTTGGGCT
TCGGAATCGTTTTCCGGGACGCCGGCTGGATGATCCTCCAGCGCGGGGATCTCATGCTGGAGTTCTTCGC
CCACCCCAACTTGTTTATTGCAGCTTATAATGGTTACAAATAAAGCAATAGCATCACAAATTTCACAAAT
AAAGCATTTTTTTCACTGCATTCTAGTTGTGGTTTGTCCAAACTCATCAATGTATCTTATCATGTCTGTA
TACCGTCGACCTCTAGCTAGAGCTTGGCGTAATCATGGTCATAGCTGTTTCCTGTGTGAAATTGTTATCC
GCTCACAATTCCACACAACATACGAGCCGGAAGCATAAAGTGTAAAGCCTGGGGTGCCTAATGAGTGAGC
TAACTCACATTAATTGCGTTGCGCTCACTGCCCGCTTTCCAGTCGGGAAACCTGTCGTGCCAGCTGCATT
AATGAATCGGCCAACGCGCGGGGAGAGGCGGTTTGCGTATTGGGCGCTCTTCCGCTTCCTCGCTCACTGA
CTCGCTGCGCTCGGTCGTTCGGCTGCGGCGAGCGGTATCAGCTCACTCAAAGGCGGTAATACGGTTATCC
ACAGAATCAGGGGATAACGCAGGAAAGAACATGTGAGCAAAAGGCCAGCAAAAGGCCAGGAACCGTAAAA
AGGCCGCGTTGCTGGCGTTTTTCCATAGGCTCCGCCCCCCTGACGAGCATCACAAAAATCGACGCTCAAG
TCAGAGGTGGCGAAACCCGACAGGACTATAAAGATACCAGGCGTTTCCCCCTGGAAGCTCCCTCGTGCGC
TCTCCTGTTCCGACCCTGCCGCTTACCGGATACCTGTCCGCCTTTCTCCCTTCGGGAAGCGTGGCGCTTT
CTCAATGCTCACGCTGTAGGTATCTCAGTTCGGTGTAGGTCGTTCGCTCCAAGCTGGGCTGTGTGCACGA
ACCCCCCGTTCAGCCCGACCGCTGCGCCTTATCCGGTAACTATCGTCTTGAGTCCAACCCGGTAAGACAC
GACTTATCGCCACTGGCAGCAGCCACTGGTAACAGGATTAGCAGAGCGAGGTATGTAGGCGGTGCTACAG
AGTTCTTGAAGTGGTGGCCTAACTACGGCTACACTAGAAGGACAGTATTTGGTATCTGCGCTCTGCTGAA
GCCAGTTACCTTCGGAAAAAGAGTTGGTAGCTCTTGATCCGGCAAACAAACCACCGCTGGTAGCGGTGGT
TTTTTTGTTTGCAAGCAGCAGATTACGCGCAGAAAAAAAGGATCTCAAGAAGATCCTTTGATCTTTTCTA
CGGGGTCTGACGCTCAGTGGAACGAAAACTCACGTTAAGGGATTTTGGTCATGAGATTATCAAAAAGGAT
CTTCACCTAGATCCTTTTAAATTAAAAATGAAGTTTTAAATCAATCTAAAGTATATATGAGTAAACTTGG
TCTGACAGTTACCAATGCTTAATCAGTGAGGCACCTATCTCAGCGATCTGTCTATTTCGTTCATCCATAG
TTGCCTGACTCCCCGTCGTGTAGATAACTACGATACGGGAGGGCTTACCATCTGGCCCCAGTGCTGCAAT
GATACCGCGAGACCCACGCTCACCGGCTCCAGATTTATCAGCAATAAACCAGCCAGCCGGAAGGGCCGAG
CGCAGAAGTGGTCCTGCAACTTTATCCGCCTCCATCCAGTCTATTAATTGTTGCCGGGAAGCTAGAGTAA
GTAGTTCGCCAGTTAATAGTTTGCGCAACGTTGTTGCCATTGCTACAGGCATCGTGGTGTCACGCTCGTC
GTTTGGTATGGCTTCATTCAGCTCCGGTTCCCAACGATCAAGGCGAGTTACATGATCCCCCATGTTGTGC
AAAAAAGCGGTTAGCTCCTTCGGTCCTCCGATCGTTGTCAGAAGTAAGTTGGCCGCAGTGTTATCACTCA
TGGTTATGGCAGCACTGCATAATTCTCTTACTGTCATGCCATCCGTAAGATGCTTTTCTGTGACTGGTGA
GTACTCAACCAAGTCATTCTGAGAATAGTGTATGCGGCGACCGAGTTGCTCTTGCCCGGCGTCAATACGG
GATAATACCGCGCCACATAGCAGAACTTTAAAAGTGCTCATCATTGGAAAACGTTCTTCGGGGCGAAAAC
TCTCAAGGATCTTACCGCTGTTGAGATCCAGTTCGATGTAACCCACTCGTGCACCCAACTGATCTTCAGC
ATCTTTTACTTTCACCAGCGTTTCTGGGTGAGCAAAAACAGGAAGGCAAAATGCCGCAAAAAAGGGAATA
AGGGCGACACGGAAATGTTGAATACTCATACTCTTCCTTTTTCAATATTATTGAAGCATTTATCAGGGTT
ATTGTCTCATGAGCGGATACATATTTGAATGTATTTAGAAAAATAAACAAATAGGGGTTCCGCGCACATT
TCCCCGAAAAGTGCCACCTGACGTC
