Features (pLannotate 1.2.2; 22 found; start..end, strand, type, name):
      1..380     +  enhancer       CMV enhancer: human cytomegalovirus immediate early enhancer
    381..584     +  promoter       CMV promoter: human cytomegalovirus (CMV) immediate early promoter
    580..613     +  LTR            5' LTR (truncated) (fragment): truncated 5' long terminal repeat (LTR) from HIV-1
    629..647     +  promoter       T7 promoter: promoter for bacteriophage T7 RNA polymerase
    716..736     +  CDS            FLAG (fragment): FLAG® epitope tag, followed by an enterokinase cleavage site
    737..2095    +  CDS            YAP1: YAP1_CHICK - Also known as YAP65. Experimental evidence at protein level: Swiss-Prot protein existence level 1. Transcriptional regulator which can act both as a coactivator and a corepressor and is the critical downstream regulatory target in the Hippo signaling pathway that plays a pivotal role in organ size control and tumor suppression by restricting proliferation and promoting apoptosis (By similarity). Plays a key role in tissue tension and 3D tissue shape by regulating cortical actomyosin network formation (By similarity). From Gallus gallus (Chicken).
   2133..2151    -  promoter       SP6 promoter: promoter for bacteriophage SP6 RNA polymerase
   2177..2401    +  polyA_signal   bGH poly(A) signal: bovine growth hormone polyadenylation signal
   2405..2426    +  promoter       SV40 promoter (fragment): SV40 enhancer and early promoter
   2447..2875    +  rep_origin     f1 ori (sequence partly withheld): f1 bacteriophage origin of replication; arrow indicates direction of (+) strand synthesis
   2889..3218    +  promoter       SV40 promoter: SV40 enhancer and early promoter
   3285..4076    +  CDS            neo: KKA2_KLEPN - Also known as kan, nptII. Experimental evidence at protein level: Swiss-Prot protein existence level 1. Resistance to kanamycin, neomycin, paromomycin, ribostamycin, butirosin and gentamicin B. From Klebsiella pneumoniae.
   4100..4258    +  CDS            ble (fragment): BLE_KLEPN - Experimental evidence at protein level: Swiss-Prot protein existence level 1. Binding protein with a strong affinity to the bleomycin family of antibiotics. Binds to CL990; an antimitotic-antibiotic compound. From Klebsiella pneumoniae.
   4253..4374    +  polyA_signal   SV40 poly(A) signal: SV40 polyadenylation signal
   4447..4463    -  protein_bind   lac operator: The lac repressor binds to the lac operator to inhibit transcription in E. coli. This inhibition can be relieved by adding lactose or isopropyl-β-D-thiogalactopyranoside (IPTG). lac repressor encoded by lacI
   4471..4501    -  promoter       lac promoter: promoter for the E. coli lac operon
   4516..4537    -  protein_bind   CAP binding site: CAP binding activates transcription in the presence of cAMP. E. coli catabolite activator protein
   4550..4642    -  CDS            lacI (fragment): lac repressor; lacI; The lac repressor binds to the lac operator to inhibit transcription in E. coli. This inhibition can be relieved by adding lactose or isopropyl-β-D-thiogalactopyranoside (IPTG).
   4825..5413    -  rep_origin     ori: high-copy-number ColE1/pMB1/pBR322/pUC origin of replication
   5584..6444    -  CDS            AmpR: β-lactamase; bla; confers resistance to ampicillin, carbenicillin, and related antibiotics
   6445..6549    -  promoter       AmpR promoter: bla
   6608..6660    -  misc_feature   bom (fragment): basis of mobility region from pBR322
>Addgene plasmid #18883 | pcDNA Flag Yap1 Y357E | addgene full sequence | sequence record 345623 | Addgene NGS Result
GACATTGATTATTGACTAGTTATTAATAGTAATCAATTACGGGGTCATTAGTTCATAGCCCATATATGGA
GTTCCGCGTTACATAACTTACGGTAAATGGCCCGCCTGGCTGACCGCCCAACGACCCCCGCCCATTGACG
TCAATAATGACGTATGTTCCCATAGTAACGCCAATAGGGACTTTCCATTGACGTCAATGGGTGGAGTATT
TACGGTAAACTGCCCACTTGGCAGTACATCAAGTGTATCATATGCCAAGTACGCCCCCTATTGACGTCAA
TGACGGTAAATGGCCCGCCTGGCATTATGCCCAGTACATGACCTTATGGGACTTTCCTACTTGGCAGTAC
ATCTACGTATTAGTCATCGCTATTACCATGGTGATGCGGTTTTGGCAGTACATCAATGGGCGTGGATAGC
GGTTTGACTCACGGGGATTTCCAAGTCTCCACCCCATTGACGTCAATGGGAGTTTGTTTTGGCACCAAAA
TCAACGGGACTTTCCAAAATGTCGTAACAACTCCGCCCCATTGACGCAAATGGGCGGTAGGCGTGTACGG
TGGGAGGTCTATATAAGCAGAGCTCTCTGGCTAACTAGAGAACCCACTGCTTACTGGCTTATCGAAATTA
ATACGACTCACTATAGGGAGACCCAAGCTTGGTACCGAGCTCGGATCCACTAGTAACGGCCGCCAGTGTG
CTGGAATTCATGGACTACAAGGACGACGATGACAAGGATCCCGGGCAGCAGCCGCCGCCTCAACCGGCCC
CCCAGGGCCAAGGGCAGCCGCCTTCGCAGCCCCCGCAGGGGCAGGGCCCGCCGTCCGGACCCGGGCAACC
GGCACCCGCGGCGACCCAGGCGGCGCCGCAGGCACCCCCCGCCGGGCATCAGATCGTGCACGTCCGCGGG
GACTCGGAGACCGACCTGGAGGCGCTCTTCAACGCCGTCATGAACCCCAAGACGGCCAACGTGCCCCAGA
CCGTGCCCATGAGGCTCCGGAAGCTGCCCGACTCCTTCTTCAAGCCGCCGGAGCCCAAATCCCACTCCCG
ACAGGCCAGTACTGATGCAGGCACTGCAGGAGCCCTGACTCCACAGCATGTTCGAGCTCATTCCTCTCCA
GCTTCTCTGCAGTTGGGAGCTGTTTCTCCTGGGACACTGACCCCCACTGGAGTAGTCTCTGGCCCAGCAG
CTACACCCACAGCTCAGCATCTTCGACAGTCTTCTTTTGAGATACCTGATGATGTACCTCTGCCAGCAGG
TTGGGAGATGGCAAAGACATCTTCTGGTCAGAGATACTTCTTAAATCACATCGATCAGACAACAACATGG
CAGGACCCCAGGAAGGCCATGCTGTCCCAGATGAACGTCACAGCCCCCACCAGTCCACCAGTGCAGCAGA
ATATGATGAACTCGGCTTCAGCCATGAACCAGAGAATCAGTCAGAGTGCTCCAGTGAAACAGCCACCACC
CCTGGCTCCCCAGAGCCCACAGGGAGGCGTCATGGGTGGCAGCAACTCCAACCAGCAGCAACAGATGCGA
CTGCAGCAACTGCAGATGGAGAAGGAGAGGCTGCGGCTGAAACAGCAAGAACTGCTTCGGCAGGTGAGGC
CACAGGAGTTAGCCCTGCGTAGCCAGTTACCAACACTGGAGCAGGATGGTGGGACTCAAAATCCAGTGTC
TTCTCCCGGGATGTCTCAGGAATTGAGAACAATGACGACCAATAGCTCAGATCCTTTCCTTAACAGTGGC
ACCTATCACTCTCGAGATGAGAGTACAGACAGTGGACTAAGCATGAGCAGCGAGAGTGTCCCTCGAACCC
CAGATGACTTCCTGAACAGTGTGGATGAGATGGATACAGGTGATACTATCAACCAAAGCACCCTGCCCTC
ACAGCAGAACCGTTTCCCAGACTACCTTGAAGCCATTCCTGGGACAAATGTGGACCTTGGAACACTGGAA
GGAGATGGAATGAACATAGAAGGAGAGGAGCTGATGCCAAGTCTGCAGGAAGCTTTGAGTTCTGACATCC
TTAATGACATGGAGTCTGTTTTGGCTGCCACCAAGCTAGATAAAGAAAGCTTTCTTACATGGTTATAGGC
GGCCGCTCGAGCATGCATCTAGAGGGCCCTATTCTATAGTGTCACCTAAATGCTAGAGCTCGCTGATCAG
CCTCGACTGTGCCTTCTAGTTGCCAGCCATCTGTTGTTTGCCCCTCCCCCGTGCCTTCCTTGACCCTGGA
AGGTGCCACTCCCACTGTCCTTTCCTAATAAAATGAGGAAATTGCATCGCATTGTCTGAGTAGGTGTCAT
TCTATTCTGGGGGGTGGGGTGGGGCAGGACAGCAAGGGGGAGGATTGGGAAGACAATAGCAGGCATGCTG
GGGATGCGGTGGGCTCTATGGCTTCTGAGGCGGAAAGAACCAGCTGGGGCTCTAGGGGGTATCCCC
[124 nt withheld, positions 2447-2570]
C
[91 nt withheld, positions 2572-2662]
A
[49 nt withheld, positions 2664-2712]
CCTTTGACGTTGGAGTCCACGTTCTTT
[37 nt withheld, positions 2740-2776]
ACCCTATCTCGGTCTATTCTTTTGATTTATAAGGGATTTTGCCGATTTCGGCCTATTGGTTAAAAAATGA
GCTGATTTAACAAAAATTTAACGCGAATTAATTCTGTGGAATGTGTGTCAGTTAGGGTGTGGAAAGTCCC
CAGGCTCCCCAGCAGGCAGAAGTATGCAAAGCATGCATCTCAATTAGTCAGCAACCAGGTGTGGAAAGTC
CCCAGGCTCCCCAGCAGGCAGAAGTATGCAAAGCATGCATCTCAATTAGTCAGCAACCATAGTCCCGCCC
CTAACTCCGCCCATCCCGCCCCTAACTCCGCCCAGTTCCGCCCATTCTCCGCCCCATGGCTGACTAATTT
TTTTTATTTATGCAGAGGCCGAGGCCGCCTCTGCCTCTGAGCTATTCCAGAAGTAGTGAGGAGGCTTTTT
TGGAGGCCTAGGCTTTTGCAAAAAGCTCCCGGGAGCTTGTATATCCATTTTCGGATCTGATCAAGAGACA
GGATGAGGATCGTTTCGCATGATTGAACAAGATGGATTGCACGCAGGTTCTCCGGCCGCTTGGGTGGAGA
GGCTATTCGGCTATGACTGGGCACAACAGACAATCGGCTGCTCTGATGCCGCCGTGTTCCGGCTGTCAGC
GCAGGGGCGCCCGGTTCTTTTTGTCAAGACCGACCTGTCCGGTGCCCTGAATGAACTGCAGGACGAGGCA
GCGCGGCTATCGTGGCTGGCCACGACGGGCGTTCCTTGCGCAGCTGTGCTCGACGTTGTCACTGAAGCGG
GAAGGGACTGGCTGCTATTGGGCGAAGTGCCGGGGCAGGATCTCCTGTCATCTCACCTTGCTCCTGCCGA
GAAAGTATCCATCATGGCTGATGCAATGCGGCGGCTGCATACGCTTGATCCGGCTACCTGCCCATTCGAC
CACCAAGCGAAACATCGCATCGAGCGAGCACGTACTCGGATGGAAGCCGGTCTTGTCGATCAGGATGATC
TGGACGAAGAGCATCAGGGGCTCGCGCCAGCCGAACTGTTCGCCAGGCTCAAGGCGCGCATGCCCGACGG
CGAGGATCTCGTCGTGACCCATGGCGATGCCTGCTTGCCGAATATCATGGTGGAAAATGGCCGCTTTTCT
GGATTCATCGACTGTGGCCGGCTGGGTGTGGCGGACCGCTATCAGGACATAGCGTTGGCTACCCGTGATA
TTGCTGAAGAGCTTGGCGGCGAATGGGCTGACCGCTTCCTCGTGCTTTACGGTATCGCCGCTCCCGATTC
GCAGCGCATCGCCTTCTATCGCCTTCTTGACGAGTTCTTCTGAGCGGGACTCTGGGGTTCGAAATGACCG
ACCAAGCGACGCCCAACCTGCCATCACGAGATTTCGATTCCACCGCCGCCTTCTATGAAAGGTTGGGCTT
CGGAATCGTTTTCCGGGACGCCGGCTGGATGATCCTCCAGCGCGGGGATCTCATGCTGGAGTTCTTCGCC
CACCCCAACTTGTTTATTGCAGCTTATAATGGTTACAAATAAAGCAATAGCATCACAAATTTCACAAATA
AAGCATTTTTTTCACTGCATTCTAGTTGTGGTTTGTCCAAACTCATCAATGTATCTTATCATGTCTGTAT
ACCGTCGACCTCTAGCTAGAGCTTGGCGTAATCATGGTCATAGCTGTTTCCTGTGTGAAATTGTTATCCG
CTCACAATTCCACACAACATACGAGCCGGAAGCATAAAGTGTAAAGCCTGGGGTGCCTAATGAGTGAGCT
AACTCACATTAATTGCGTTGCGCTCACTGCCCGCTTTCCAGTCGGGAAACCTGTCGTGCCAGCTGCATTA
ATGAATCGGCCAACGCGCGGGGAGAGGCGGTTTGCGTATTGGGCGCTCTTCCGCTTCCTCGCTCACTGAC
TCGCTGCGCTCGGTCGTTCGGCTGCGGCGAGCGGTATCAGCTCACTCAAAGGCGGTAATACGGTTATCCA
CAGAATCAGGGGATAACGCAGGAAAGAACATGTGAGCAAAAGGCCAGCAAAAGGCCAGGAACCGTAAAAA
GGCCGCGTTGCTGGCGTTTTTCCATAGGCTCCGCCCCCCTGACGAGCATCACAAAAATCGACGCTCAAGT
CAGAGGTGGCGAAACCCGACAGGACTATAAAGATACCAGGCGTTTCCCCCTGGAAGCTCCCTCGTGCGCT
CTCCTGTTCCGACCCTGCCGCTTACCGGATACCTGTCCGCCTTTCTCCCTTCGGGAAGCGTGGCGCTTTC
TCATAGCTCACGCTGTAGGTATCTCAGTTCGGTGTAGGTCGTTCGCTCCAAGCTGGGCTGTGTGCACGAA
CCCCCCGTTCAGCCCGACCGCTGCGCCTTATCCGGTAACTATCGTCTTGAGTCCAACCCGGTAAGACACG
ACTTATCGCCACTGGCAGCAGCCACTGGTAACAGGATTAGCAGAGCGAGGTATGTAGGCGGTGCTACAGA
GTTCTTGAAGTGGTGGCCTAACTACGGCTACACTAGAAGAACAGTATTTGGTATCTGCGCTCTGCTGAAG
CCAGTTACCTTCGGAAAAAGAGTTGGTAGCTCTTGATCCGGCAAACAAACCACCGCTGGTAGCGGTGGTT
TTTTTGTTTGCAAGCAGCAGATTACGCGCAGAAAAAAAGGATCTCAAGAAGATCCTTTGATCTTTTCTAC
GGGGTCTGACGCTCAGTGGAACGAAAACTCACGTTAAGGGATTTTGGTCATGAGATTATCAAAAAGGATC
TTCACCTAGATCCTTTTAAATTAAAAATGAAGTTTTAAATCAATCTAAAGTATATATGAGTAAACTTGGT
CTGACAGTTACCAATGCTTAATCAGTGAGGCACCTATCTCAGCGATCTGTCTATTTCGTTCATCCATAGT
TGCCTGACTCCCCGTCGTGTAGATAACTACGATACGGGAGGGCTTACCATCTGGCCCCAGTGCTGCAATG
ATACCGCGAGACCCACGCTCACCGGCTCCAGATTTATCAGCAATAAACCAGCCAGCCGGAAGGGCCGAGC
GCAGAAGTGGTCCTGCAACTTTATCCGCCTCCATCCAGTCTATTAATTGTTGCCGGGAAGCTAGAGTAAG
TAGTTCGCCAGTTAATAGTTTGCGCAACGTTGTTGCCATTGCTACAGGCATCGTGGTGTCACGCTCGTCG
TTTGGTATGGCTTCATTCAGCTCCGGTTCCCAACGATCAAGGCGAGTTACATGATCCCCCATGTTGTGCA
AAAAAGCGGTTAGCTCCTTCGGTCCTCCGATCGTTGTCAGAAGTAAGTTGGCCGCAGTGTTATCACTCAT
GGTTATGGCAGCACTGCATAATTCTCTTACTGTCATGCCATCCGTAAGATGCTTTTCTGTGACTGGTGAG
TACTCAACCAAGTCATTCTGAGAATAGTGTATGCGGCGACCGAGTTGCTCTTGCCCGGCGTCAATACGGG
ATAATACCGCGCCACATAGCAGAACTTTAAAAGTGCTCATCATTGGAAAACGTTCTTCGGGGCGAAAACT
CTCAAGGATCTTACCGCTGTTGAGATCCAGTTCGATGTAACCCACTCGTGCACCCAACTGATCTTCAGCA
TCTTTTACTTTCACCAGCGTTTCTGGGTGAGCAAAAACAGGAAGGCAAAATGCCGCAAAAAAGGGAATAA
GGGCGACACGGAAATGTTGAATACTCATACTCTTCCTTTTTCAATATTATTGAAGCATTTATCAGGGTTA
TTGTCTCATGAGCGGATACATATTTGAATGTATTTAGAAAAATAAACAAATAGGGGTTCCGCGCACATTT
CCCCGAAAAGTGCCACCTGACGTCGACGGATCGGGAGATCTCCCGATCCCCTATGGTGCACTCTCAGTAC
AATCTGCTCTGATGCCGCATAGTTAAGCCAGTATCTGCTCCCTGCTTGTGTGTTGGAGGTCGCTGAGTAG
TGCGCGAGCAAAATTTAAGCTACAACAAGGCAAGGCTTGACCGACAATTGCATGAAGAATCTGCTTAGGG
TTAGGCGTTTTGCGCTGCTTCGCGATGTACGGGCCAGATATACGCGTT
