>Addgene plasmid #18883 | pcDNA Flag Yap1 Y357E | addgene partial sequence | sequence record 24797 | 18883 sequence with SP6
CTAAGAGCTGAGCGGCCGCCTATACCATGTAAGAAAGCTTTCTTTATCTAGCTTGGTGGCAGCCAAAACA
GACTCCATGTCATTAAGGATGTCAGAACTCAAAGCTTCCTGCAGACTTGGCATCAGCTCCTCTCCTTCTA
TGTTCATTCCATCTCCTTCCAGTGTTCCAAGGTCCACATTTGTCCCAGGAATGGCTTCAAGGTAGTCTGG
GAAACGGTTCTGCTGTGAGGGCAGGGTGCTTTGGTTGATAGTATCACCTGTATCCATCTCATCCACACTG
TTCAGGAAGTCATCTGGGGTTCGAGGGACACTCTCGCTGCTCATGCTTAGTCCACTGTCTGTACTCTCAT
CTCGAGAGTGATAGGTGCCACTGTTAAGGAAAGGATCTGAGCTATTGGTCGTCATTGTTCTCAATTCCTG
AGACATCCCGGGAGAAGACACTGGATTTTGAGTCCCACCATCCTGCTCCAGTGTTGGTAACTGGCTACGC
AGGGCTAACTCCTGTGGCCTCACCTGCCGAAGCAGTTCTTGCTGTTTCAGCCGCAGCCTCTCCTTCTCCA
TCTGCAGTTGCTGCAGTCGCATCTGTTGCTGCTGGTTGGAGTTGCTGCCACCCATGACGCCTCCCTGTGG
GCTCTGGGGAGCCAGGGGTGGTGGCTGTTTCACTGGAGCACTCTGACTGATTCTCTGGTTCATGNNTGAA
GCCGAGTTCATCATATTCTGCTGCACTGGTGGACTGGTGGGGGTTAT
