>Addgene plasmid #18883 | pcDNA Flag Yap1 Y357E | addgene partial sequence | sequence record 36824 | CMV-F 5'-CGCAAATGGGCGGTAGGCGTG-3'
TAGCAGAGCTCTCTGGCTAACTAGAGAACCCACTGCTTACTGGCTTATCGAAATTAATACGACTCACTAT
AGGGAGACCCAAGCTTGGTACCGAGCTCGGATCCACTAGTAACGGCCGCCAGTGTGCTGGAATTCATGGA
CTACAAGGACGACGATGACAAGGATCCCGGGCAGCAGCCGCCGCCTCAACCGGCCCCCCAGGGCCAAGGG
CAGCCGCCTTCGCAGCCCCCGCAGGGGCAGGGCCCGCCGTCCGGACCCGGGCAACCGGCACCCGCGGCGA
CCCAGGCGGCGCCGCAGGCACCCCCCGCCGGGCATCAGATCGTGCACGTCCGCGGGGACTCGGAGACCGA
CCTGGAGGCGCTCTTCAACGCCGTCATGAACCCCAAGACGGCCAACGTGCCCCAGACCGTGCCCATGAGG
CTCCGGAAGCTGCCCGACTCCTTCTTCAAGCCGCCGGAGCCCAAATCCCACTCCCGACAGGCCAGTACTG
ATGCAGGCACTGCAGGAGCCCTGACTCCACAGCATGTTCGAGCTCATTCCTCTCCAGCTTCTCTGCAGTT
GGGAGCTGTTTCTCCTGGGACACTGACCCCCACTGGAGTAGTCTCTGGCCCAGCAGCTACACCCACAGCT
CAGCATCTTCGACAGTCTTCTTTTGAGATACCTGATGATGTACCTCTGCCAGCAGGTTGGGAGATGGCAA
AGACATCTTCTGGTCAGAGATACTTCTTAAATC
